>Addgene plasmid #11094 | p141 pETF-GST RanBP10 G308R | depositor full sequence | sequence record 6905 | Author sequence
TCTAGATTTAAATTAACTTTAAGAAGGAGATATACATATGTCCCCTATACTAGGTTATTGGAAAATTAAG
GGCCTTGTGCAACCCACTCGACTTCTTTTGGAATATCTTGAAGAAAAATATGAAGAGCATTTGTATGAGC
GCGATGAAGGTGATAAATGGCGAAACAAAAAGTTTGAATTGGGTTTGGAGTTTCCCAATCTTCCTTATTA
TATTGATGGTGATGTTAAATTAACACAGTCTATGGCCATCATACGTTATATAGCTGACAAGCACAACATG
TTGGGTGGTTGTCCAAAAGAGCGTGCAGAGATTTCAATGCTTGAAGGAGCGGTTTTGGATATTAGATACG
GTGTTTCGAGAATTGCATATAGTAAAGACTTTGAAACTCTCAAAGTTGATTTTCTTAGCAAGCTACCTGA
AATGCTGAAAATGTTCGAAGATCGTTTATGTCATAAAACATATTTAAATGGTGATCATGTAACCCATCCT
GACTTCATGTTGTATGACGCTCTTGATGTTGTTTTATACATGGACCCAATGTGCCTGGATGCGTTCCCAA
AATTAGTTTGTTTTAAAAAACGTATTGAAGCTATCCCACAAATTGATAAGTACTTGAAATCCAGCAAGTA
TATAGCATGGCCTTTGCAGGGCTGGCAAGCCACGTTTGGTGGTGGCGACCATCCTCCAAAAGCTAGTCTG
GTTCCGAGATCTGAAAACCTGTATTTTCAGGGATCGATCCCAAGCTTGATGGCGGCGGCGACGGCAGACC
CGGGAGCTGGGAACCCGCAGGCTGGGGACTCCTCCGGTGGGGACTCCGGGGGCGGGCTACCGTCACCTGG
AGAGCAGGAACTGAGTCGGCGCCTGCAGCGCTTGTACCCTGCGGTTAATCAGCACGAGACGCCGCTGCCG
CGCTCCTGGAGCCCCAAGGACAAGTACAACTACATCGGCCTCTCCCAGGGAAACCTCCGTGTCCATTACA
AAGGTCATGGCAAAAATCACAAAGATGCAGCCTCTGTACGTGCCACCCACCCCATCCCAGCAGCCTGTGG
TATTTACTATTTTGAAGTAAAGATTGTCAGCAAAGGAAGAGATGGGTACATGGGAATTGGACTCTCAGCG
CAAGGCGTTAACATGAACAGACTGCCTGGTTGGGACAAGCATTCCTATGGTTACCATGGCGATGATGGGC
ATTCCTTCTGCTCCTCTGGGACAGGCCAGCCTTATGGTCCCACATTCACCACAGGGGATGTGATCGGCTG
TTGTGTCAACCTCATCAATGGCACCTGCTTCTACACCAAGAATGGCCACAGCCTTGGTATCGCCTTCACA
GATCTCCCGGCCAACCTCTACCCCACTGTCGGCCTACAGACACCTGGGGAGATTGTGGATGCCAACTTTG
GGCAGCAGCCCTTCCTGTTCGACATTGAGGACTATATGCGGGAGTGGCGTGCCAAAGTCCAGGGCACTGT
GCACGGCTTTCCCATAAGTGCCCGGCTTGGCGAGTGGCAGGCGGTGCTGCAGAACATGGTCTCGTCTTAC
CTGGTGCATCATGGGTATTGTTCCACAGCCACAGCTTTTGCCCGAATGACTGAAACCCCGATTCAGGAAG
AGCAGGCATCCATAAAGAACAGACAAAAAATCCAGAAGCTGGTGCTGGAAGGCCGGGTGCGTGAAGCCAT
TGAGACAACCCAGCGCTTCTACCCTGGGCTGCTGGAACATAATCCCAACCTGCTCTTCATGCTCAAGTGT
CGACAGTTCGTGGAGATGGTGAACGGCACTGACAGTGAGGTCCGCAGCCTGAGTTCCCGAAGCCCCAAGT
CCCAGGACAGCTACCCTGGCTCCCCCAGCCTCAGCCCCCGACATGGCCCCAGTAGTTCCCATATACACAA
CACAGGAGCAGACAGTCCCAGCTGCAGCAATGGCGTCGCATCCACCAAGAACAAACAGAACCACAGTAAA
TACCCCGCAGAACAAAAACTCATCTCAGAAGAGGATCTGTAGCTCGAGCACCACCACCACCACCACCACC
ACTAATTGATTAATACCTAGGCTGCTAAACAAAGCCCGAAAGGAAGCTGAGTTGGCTGCTGCCACCGCTG
AGCAATAACTAGCATAACCCCTTGGGGCCTCTAAACGGGTCTTGAGGGGTTTTTTGCTGAAAGGAGGAAC
TATATCCGGATTGGCGAATGGG
[124 nt withheld, positions 2193-2316]
C
[91 nt withheld, positions 2318-2408]
A
[49 nt withheld, positions 2410-2458]
CCTTTGACGTTGGAGTCCACGTTCTTT
[37 nt withheld, positions 2486-2522]
ACCCTATCTCGGTCTATTCTTTTGATTTATAAGGGATTTTGCCGATTTCGGCCTATTGGTTAAAAAATGA
GCTGATTTAACAAAAATTTAACGCGAATTTTAACAAAATATTAACGTTTACAATTTCAGGTGGCACTTTT
CGGGGAAATGTGCGCGGAACCCCTATTTGTTTATTTTTCTAAATACATTCAAATATGTATCCGCTCATGA
ATTAATTCTTAGAAAAACTCATCGAGCATCAAATGAAACTGCAATTTATTCATATCAGGATTATCAATAC
CATATTTTTGAAAAAGCCGTTTCTGTAATGAAGGAGAAAACTCACCGAGGCAGTTCCATAGGATGGCAAG
ATCCTGGTATCGGTCTGCGATTCCGACTCGTCCAACATCAATACAACCTATTAATTTCCCCTCGTCAAAA
ATAAGGTTATCAAGTGAGAAATCACCATGAGTGACGACTGAATCCGGTGAGAATGGCAAAAGTTTATGCA
TTTCTTTCCAGACTTGTTCAACAGGCCAGCCATTACGCTCGTCATCAAAATCACTCGCATCAACCAAACC
GTTATTCATTCGTGATTGCGCCTGAGCGAGACGAAATACGCGATCGCTGTTAAAAGGACAATTACAAACA
GGAATCGAATGCAACCGGCGCAGGAACACTGCCAGCGCATCAACAATATTTTCACCTGAATCAGGATATT
CTTCTAATACCTGGAATGCTGTTTTCCCGGGGATCGCAGTGGTGAGTAACCATGCATCATCAGGAGTACG
GATAAAATGCTTGATGGTCGGAAGAGGCATAAATTCCGTCAGCCAGTTTAGTCTGACCATCTCATCTGTA
ACATCATTGGCAACGCTACCTTTGCCATGTTTCAGAAACAACTCTGGCGCATCGGGCTTCCCATACAATC
GATAGATTGTCGCACCTGATTGCCCGACATTATCGCGAGCCCATTTATACCCATATAAATCAGCATCCAT
GTTGGAATTTAATCGCGGCCTAGAGCAAGACGTTTCCCGTTGAATATGGCTCATAACACCCCTTGTATTA
CTGTTTATGTAAGCAGACAGTTTTATTGTTCATGACCAAAATCCCTTAACGTGAGTTTTCGTTCCACTGA
GCGTCAGACCCCGTAGAAAAGATCAAAGGATCTTCTTGAGATCCTTTTTTTCTGCGCGTAATCTGCTGCT
TGCAAACAAAAAAACCACCGCTACCAGCGGTGGTTTGTTTGCCGGATCAAGAGCTACCAACTCTTTTTCC
GAAGGTAACTGGCTTCAGCAGAGCGCAGATACCAAATACTGTCCTTCTAGTGTAGCCGTAGTTAGGCCAC
CACTTCAAGAACTCTGTAGCACCGCCTACATACCTCGCTCTGCTAATCCTGTTACCAGTGGCTGCTGCCA
GTGGCGATAAGTCGTGTCTTACCGGGTTGGACTCAAGACGATAGTTACCGGATAAGGCGCAGCGGTCGGG
CTGAACGGGGGGTTCGTGCACACAGCCCAGCTTGGAGCGAACGACCTACACCGAACTGAGATACCTACAG
CGTGAGCTATGAGAAAGCGCCACGCTTCCCGAAGGGAGAAAGGCGGACAGGTATCCGGTAAGCGGCAGGG
TCGGAACAGGAGAGCGCACGAGGGAGCTTCCAGGGGGAAACGCCTGGTATCTTTATAGTCCTGTCGGGTT
TCGCCACCTCTGACTTGAGCGTCGATTTTTGTGATGCTCGTCAGGGGGGCGGAGCCTATGGAAAAACGCC
AGCAACGCGGCCTTTTTACGGTTCCTGGCCTTTTGCTGGCCTTTTGCTCACATGTTCTTTCCTGCGTTAT
CCCCTGATTCTGTGGATAACCGTATTACCGCCTTTGAGTGAGCTGATACCGCTCGCCGCAGCCGAACGAC
CGAGCGCAGCGAGTCAGTGAGCGAGGAAGCGGAAGAGCGCCTGATGCGGTATTTTCTCCTTACGCATCTG
TGCGGTATTTCACACCGCATATATGGTGCACTCTCAGTACAATCTGCTCTGATGCCGCATAGTTAAGCCA
GTATACACTCCGCTATCGCTACGTGACTGGGTCATGGCTGCGCCCCGACACCCGCCAACACCCGCTGACG
CGCCCTGACGGGCTTGTCTGCTCCCGGCATCCGCTTACAGACAAGCTGTGACCGTCTCCGGGAGCTGCAT
GTGTCAGAGGTTTTCACCGTCATCACCGAAACGCGCGAGGCAGCTGCGGTAAAGCTCATCAGCGTGGTCG
TGAAGCGATTCACAGATGTCTGCCTGTTCATCCGCGTCCAGCTCGTTGAGTTTCTCCAGAAGCGTTAATG
TCTGGCTTCTGATAAAGCGGGCCATGTTAAGGGCGGTTTTTTCCTGTTTGGTCACTGATGCCTCCGTGTA
AGGGGGATTTCTGTTCATGGGGGTAATGATACCGATGAAACGAGAGAGGATGCTCACGATACGGGTTACT
GATGATGAACATGCCCGGTTACTGGAACGTTGTGAGGGTAAACAACTGGCGGTATGGATGCGGCGGGACC
AGAGAAAAATCACTCAGGGTCAATGCCAGCGCTTCGTTAATACAGATGTAGGTGTTCCACAGGGTAGCCA
GCAGCATCCTGCGATGCAGATCCGGAACATAATGGTGCAGGGCGCTGACTTCCGCGTTTCCAGACTTTAC
GAAACACGGAAACCGAAGACCATTCATGTTGTTGCTCAGGTCGCAGACGTTTTGCAGCAGCAGTCGCTTC
ACGTTCGCTCGCGTATCGGTGATTCATTCTGCTAACCAGTAAGGCAACCCCGCCAGCCTAGCCGGGTCCT
CAACGACAGGAGCACGATCATGCGCACCCGTGGGGCCGCCATGCCGGCGATAATGGCCTGCTTCTCGCCG
AAACGTTTGGTGGCGGGACCAGTGACGAAGGCTTGAGCGAGGGCGTGCAAGATTCCGAATACCGCAAGCG
ACAGGCCGATCATCGTCGCGCTCCAGCGAAAGCGGTCCTCGCCGAAAATGACCCAGAGCGCTGCCGGCAC
CTGTCCTACGAGTTGCATGATAAAGAAGACAGTCATAAGTGCGGCGACGATAGTCATGCCCCGCGCCCAC
CGGAAGGAGCTGACTGGGTTGAAGGCTCTCAAGGGCATCGGTCGAGATCCCGGTGCCTAATGAGTGAGCT
AACTTACATTAATTGCGTTGCGCTCACTGCCCGCTTTCCAGTCGGGAAACCTGTCGTGCCAGCTGCATTA
ATGAATCGGCCAACGCGCGGGGAGAGGCGGTTTGCGTATTGGGCGCCAGGGTGGTTTTTCTTTTCACCAG
TGAGACGGGCAACAGCTGATTGCCCTTCACCGCCTGGCCCTGAGAGAGTTGCAGCAAGCGGTCCACGCTG
GTTTGCCCCAGCAGGCGAAAATCCTGTTTGATGGTGGTTAACGGCGGGATATAACATGAGCTGTCTTCGG
TATCGTCGTATCCCACTACCGAGATGTCCGCACCAACGCGCAGCCCGGACTCGGTAATGGCGCGCATTGC
GCCCAGCGCCATCTGATCGTTGGCAACCAGCATCGCAGTGGGAACGATGCCCTCATTCAGCATTTGCATG
GTTTGTTGAAAACCGGACATGGCACTCCAGTCGCCTTCCCGTTCCGCTATCGGCTGAATTTGATTGCGAG
TGAGATATTTATGCCAGCCAGCCAGACGCAGACGCGCCGAGACAGAACTTAATGGGCCCGCTAACAGCGC
GATTTGCTGGTGACCCAATGCGACCAGATGCTCCACGCCCAGTCGCGTACCGTCTTCATGGGAGAAAATA
ATACTGTTGATGGGTGTCTGGTCAGAGACATCAAGAAATAACGCCGGAACATTAGTGCAGGCAGCTTCCA
CAGCAATGGCATCCTGGTCATCCAGCGGATAGTTAATGATCAGCCCACTGACGCGTTGCGCGAGAAGATT
GTGCACCGCCGCTTTACAGGCTTCGACGCCGCTTCGTTCTACCATCGACACCACCACGCTGGCACCCAGT
TGATCGGCGCGAGATTTAATCGCCGCGACAATTTGCGACGGCGCGTGCAGGGCCAGACTGGAGGTGGCAA
CGCCAATCAGCAACGACTGTTTGCCCGCCAGTTGTTGTGCCACGCGGTTGGGAATGTAATTCAGCTCCGC
CATCGCCGCTTCCACTTTTTCCCGCGTTTTCGCAGAAACGTGGCTGGCCTGGTTCACCACGCGGGAAACG
GTCTGATAAGAGACACCGGCATACTCTGCGACATCGTATAACGTTACTGGTTTCACATTCACCACCCTGA
ATTGACTCTCTTCCGGGCGCTATCATGCCATACCGCGAAAGGTTTTGCGCCATTCGATGGTGTCCGGGAT
CTCGACGCTCTCCCTTATGCGACTCCTGCATTAGGAAGCAGCCCAGTAGTAGGTTGAGGCCGTTGAGCAC
CGCCGCCGCAAGGAATGGTGCATGCAAGGAGATGGCGCCCAACAGTCCCCCGGCCACGGGGCCTGCCACC
ATACCCACGCCGAAACAAGCGCTCATGAGCCCGAAGTGGCGAGCCCGATCTTCCCCATCGGTGATGTCGG
CGATATAGGCGCCAGCAACCGCACCTGTGGCGCCGGTGATGCCGGCCACGATGCGTCCGGCGTAGAGGAT
CGAGATCGATCTCGATCCCGCGAAATTAATACGACTCACTATAGGGGAATTGTGAGCGGATAACAATTCC
CC
Features (pLannotate 1.2.2; 21 found; start..end, strand, type, name):
     13..30      +  RBS            RBS (fragment): efficient ribosome binding site from bacteriophage T7 gene 10 (Olins and Rangwala, 1989)
     38..691     +  CDS            GST26_SCHJA: Experimental evidence at protein level: Swiss-Prot protein existence level 1. GST isoenzymes appear to play a central role in the parasite detoxification system. Other functions are also suspected including a role in increasing the solubility of haematin in the parasite gut. From Schistosoma japonicum (Blood fluke).
    713..732     +  CDS            TEV site (fragment): tobacco etch virus (TEV) protease recognition and cleavage site
    749..1969    +  CDS            Ranbp10 (fragment): RBP10_MOUSE - Also known as Kiaa1464. Experimental evidence at protein level: Swiss-Prot protein existence level 1. May act as an adapter protein to couple membrane receptors to intracellular signaling pathways (Probable). Core component of the CTLH E3 ubiquitin-protein ligase complex that selectively accepts ubiquitin from UBE2H and mediates ubiquitination and subsequent proteasomal degradation of the transcription factor HBP1 (By similarity). Enhances dihydrotestosterone-induced transactivation activity of AR, as well as dexamethasone-induced transactivation activity of NR3C1, but does not a
   2009..2032    +  CDS            9xHis (fragment): 9xHis affinity tag
   2058..2101    +  CDS            SET1 (fragment): solubility-enhancement tag derived from T7 phage gene 10B
   2109..2156    +  terminator     T7 terminator: transcription terminator for bacteriophage T7 RNA polymerase
   2193..2648    +  rep_origin     f1 ori (sequence partly withheld): f1 bacteriophage origin of replication; arrow indicates direction of (+) strand synthesis
   2675..2732    +  promoter       AmpR promoter (fragment): bla
   2741..3556    -  CDS            KanR: aminoglycoside phosphotransferase; aph(3')-Ia; confers resistance to kanamycin in bacteria or G418 (Geneticin®) in eukaryotes
   3678..4266    +  rep_origin     ori: high-copy-number ColE1/pMB1/pBR322/pUC origin of replication
   4452..4594    -  misc_feature   bom: basis of mobility region from pBR322
   4696..4887    -  CDS            rop: Rop protein, which maintains plasmids at low copy number; rop
   4904..5284    +  CDS            YPB1_ECOLX: Protein predicted: Swiss-Prot protein existence level 4. From Escherichia coli.
   5356..5647    -  CDS            TcR (fragment): tetracycline efflux protein; tet; confers resistance to tetracycline
   5662..5683    -  protein_bind   CAP binding site: CAP binding activates transcription in the presence of cAMP. E. coli catabolite activator protein
   5696..6778    -  CDS            lacI: lac repressor; lacI; The lac repressor binds to the lac operator to inhibit transcription in E. coli. This inhibition can be relieved by adding lactose or isopropyl-β-D-thiogalactopyranoside (IPTG).
   6779..6856    -  promoter       lacI promoter: lacI
   6864..7143    -  CDS            TcR (fragment): tetracycline efflux protein; tet; confers resistance to tetracycline
   7169..7187    +  promoter       T7 promoter: promoter for bacteriophage T7 RNA polymerase
   7188..7212    +  protein_bind   lac operator: The lac repressor binds to the lac operator to inhibit transcription in E. coli. This inhibition can be relieved by adding lactose or isopropyl-β-D-thiogalactopyranoside (IPTG). lac repressor encoded by lacI
