[The description below was written by a language model from this plasmid's Addgene catalogue record and pLannotate feature annotations shown in this document.]
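Description:
p141 pETF-GST RanBP10 G308R is a bacterial expression plasmid built on the pETF-GST backbone, a pET-style vector of about 6 kb that reaches roughly 7.2 kb with the insert. It is maintained in E. coli through a ColE1/pMB1-type origin and selected with kanamycin via an aph(3')-Ia resistance gene. The catalogue lists it as high copy, although the annotated sequence retains the pBR322-derived bom and rop elements, the latter normally associated with reduced copy number. An f1 origin is also present, along with short non-functional remnants of a tetracycline resistance gene carried over from the parental backbone.

The expression cassette is the standard T7 system. A T7 promoter followed by a lac operator drives transcription, a T7 gene 10 ribosome binding site directs translation, and a T7 terminator closes the unit. A plasmid-borne lacI gene supplies repressor, so expression is held off until IPTG is added in a host that provides T7 RNA polymerase. The open reading frame begins with Schistosoma japonicum glutathione S-transferase, followed by a TEV protease recognition site that should allow the tag to be removed. Then comes a roughly 1.25 kb fragment of mouse Ranbp10, cloned between HindIII and XhoI and carrying the G308R substitution. The annotation marks this as a partial rather than full-length coding sequence. A histidine-tag sequence lies downstream of the insert, but the record does not indicate whether it is read in frame with the fusion.

The design suits production and glutathione-affinity purification of mutant RanBP10 protein, for example for comparison with the wild-type form in binding or biochemical assays. The record does not state the functional consequence of G308R.
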