Addgene plasmid #11094: p141 pETF-GST RanBP10 G308R
Depositing lab: Ramesh Shivdasani. Depositing organization: Dana-Farber Cancer Institute.
Backbone
  Vector backbone: pETF-GST
  Backbone size w/o insert (bp): 6000
  Vector type: Bacterial Expression
Growth in bacteria
  Bacterial resistance: Kanamycin, 50 μg/mL
  Growth temperature: 37°C
  Growth strain: DH5alpha
  Copy number: High Copy
Gene/Insert
  Gene/Insert name: RanBP10
  Species: M. musculus (mouse)
  Insert size (bp): 1250
  Mutation: G308R
  Entrez Gene: Ranbp10 (a.k.a. 4432417N03Rik)
  Tag / fusion protein: GST (N terminal on backbone)
  Cloning method: Restriction Enzyme; 5′ cloning site HindIII (not destroyed); 3′ cloning site XhoI (not destroyed)
  Sequencing primers: 5′ pGEX5'
Terms and licenses: Academic/Nonprofit Terms; Industry Terms: Not Available to Industry
How to cite: p141 pETF-GST RanBP10 G308R was a gift from Ramesh Shivdasani (Addgene plasmid # 11094 ; http://n2t.net/addgene:11094 ; RRID:Addgene_11094)
